Addgene plasmid #81855: pDONR223_IKZF5_WT
Purpose: Gateway Donor vector containing IKZF5 , part of the Target Accelerator Plasmid Collection.
Depositing lab: Jesse Boehm & William Hahn & David Root. Depositing organization: Broad Institute. Publication: Systematic Functional Interrogation of Rare Cancer Variants Identifies Oncogenic Alleles. Kim E, Ilic N, Shrestha Y, Zou L, Kamburov A, Zhu C, Yang X, Lubonja R, Tran N, Nguyen C, Lawrence MS, Piccioni F, Bagul M, Doench JG, Chouinard CR, Wu X, Hogstrom L, Natoli T, Tamayo P, Horn H, Corsello SM, Lage K, Root DE, Subramanian A, Golub TR, Getz G, Boehm JS, Hahn WC. Cancer Discov. 2016 Jul;6(7):714-26. doi: 10.1158/2159-8290.CD-16-0160. Epub 2016 May 4. PubMed 27147599.
Backbone
  Vector backbone: pDONR223
  Backbone manufacturer: Invitrogen
  Backbone size w/o insert (bp): 2790
  Vector type: Gateway Entry vector
Growth in bacteria
  Bacterial resistance: Spectinomycin, 50 μg/mL
  Growth temperature: 37°C
  Growth strain: DH5alpha
  Copy number: High Copy
Gene/Insert
  Gene/Insert name: IKZF5
  Species: H. sapiens (human)
  Mutation: M204V; p.415_418delQHNQ; p.419_420-insITNID
  GenBank ID: NM_001271840.1
  Entrez Gene: IKZF5 (a.k.a. PEGASUS, ZNFN1A5)
  Promoter: None
  Cloning method: Gateway Cloning
  Sequencing primers: 5′ M13pUC-fwd; 3′ M13-Rev
Terms and licenses: Academic/Nonprofit Terms; Industry Terms: Not Available to Industry
Depositor comments: Closed state: stop codon immediately follows insert
How to cite: pDONR223_IKZF5_WT was a gift from Jesse Boehm & William Hahn & David Root (Addgene plasmid # 81855 ; http://n2t.net/addgene:81855 ; RRID:Addgene_81855)
