[The description below was written by a language model from this plasmid's Addgene catalogue record and pLannotate feature annotations shown in this document.]
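Description:
pDONR223_IKZF5_WT is a Gateway entry clone built on the Invitrogen pDONR223 backbone (2,790 bp without insert; the sequenced plasmid is 4,056 nt) and carries the human IKZF5 open reading frame, also known as PEGASUS or ZNFN1A5, an Ikaros-family zinc-finger DNA-binding protein annotated as a transcriptional repressor. It is a bacterial propagation and cloning plasmid rather than an expression vector. A high-copy ColE1/pUC-type origin supports replication in E. coli, and an aadA (SmR) aminoglycoside adenylyltransferase gene provides spectinomycin selection, apparently driven by a class 1 integron Pc promoter fragment annotated upstream. Small remnants of lacZα, lacI and a gentamicin resistance gene are backbone leftovers, and rrnB T1 and T2 terminators shield the cloning region from read-through transcription.

The IKZF5 coding sequence (about 1.2 kb) lies between two attL recombination sites. The annotation software labels both as attL3, which probably reflects their close sequence similarity rather than identical sites. These sites allow LR Clonase-mediated transfer of the ORF into any compatible Gateway destination vector, which then supplies the promoter and any tags. The record lists no promoter for the insert, and the only nearby promoter is a T7 promoter outside the cassette, pointing back toward it. The clone is in the "closed" configuration, with a stop codon directly after the ORF, so C-terminal fusions are not possible. Although named WT, the record lists differences from the NM_001271840.1 reference: M204V, plus a C-terminal deletion of QHNQ at residues 415–418 and an ITNID insertion at 419–420. The plasmid belongs to the Target Accelerator Plasmid Collection, where it serves as the wild-type reference for functional studies of cancer-associated gene variants.
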