Features (pLannotate 1.2.2; 12 found; start..end, strand, type, name):
     38..74      -  CDS            lacZα (fragment): LacZα fragment of β-galactosidase; lacZ fragment
     91..186     +  protein_bind   attL3: mutant version of attL; recombination site for the Gateway® LR reaction LR Clonase™
    192..1436    +  CDS            IKZF5: IKZF5_HUMAN - Also known as ZNFN1A5. Experimental evidence at protein level: Swiss-Prot protein existence level 1. DNA-binding protein that binds to the 5'GNNTGTNG-3' core sequence. Transcriptional repressor. From Homo sapiens (Human).
   1459..1554    -  protein_bind   attL3: mutant version of attL; recombination site for the Gateway® LR reaction LR Clonase™
   1573..1591    -  promoter       T7 promoter: promoter for bacteriophage T7 RNA polymerase
   1781..1804    +  promoter       Pc promoter (fragment): intI1 (promoter lies within the coding sequence); class 1 integron promoter
   1980..2036    +  CDS            GmR (fragment): gentamycin acetyltransferase; aacC1; confers resistance to gentamycin
   2043..2834    +  CDS            SmR: aminoglycoside adenylyltransferase (Murphy, 1985); aadA; confers resistance to spectinomycin and streptomycin
   2927..3515    +  rep_origin     ori: high-copy-number ColE1/pMB1/pBR322/pUC origin of replication
   3698..3790    +  CDS            lacI (fragment): lac repressor; lacI; The lac repressor binds to the lac operator to inhibit transcription in E. coli. This inhibition can be relieved by adding lactose or isopropyl-β-D-thiogalactopyranoside (IPTG).
   3845..3872    -  terminator     rrnB T2 terminator: transcription terminator T2 from the E. coli rrnB gene
   4004..4047    +  terminator     rrnB T1 terminator: Escherichia coli rrnB; transcription terminator T1 from the E. coli rrnB gene
>Addgene plasmid #81855 | pDONR223_IKZF5_WT | addgene full sequence | sequence record 168788 | Addgene NGS Result
GGCAGTTCCCTACTCTCGCGTTAACGCTAGCATGGATGTTTTCCCAGTCACGACGTTGTAAAACGACGGC
CAGTCTTAAGCTCGGGCCCCAAATAATGATTTTATTTTGACTGATAGTGACCTGTTCGTTGCAACAAATT
GATGAGCAATGCTTTTTTATAATGCCAACTTTGTACAAAAAAGTTGGCACCATGGGTGAAAAAAAACCAG
AGCCTTTGGACTTCGTGAAAGATTTTCAGGAATACCTGACTCAGCAGACCCATCACGTGAACATGATTTC
TGGATCAGTTAGTGGGGACAAAGAAGCAGAGGCTCTTCAGGGAGCTGGAACAGATGGTGATCAAAATGGA
CTTGATCACCCATCTGTTGAAGTTTCCTTGGATGAAAACTCAGGAATGTTAGTAGACGGGTTTGAAAGGA
CCTTTGATGGGAAGCTTAAGTGTCGGTACTGCAACTATGCCAGCAAAGGAACAGCCCGGCTTATTGAACA
CATCAGAATCCACACAGGTGAAAAACCTCATCGATGTCATCTTTGTCCATTTGCATCTGCTTATGAGCGT
CATCTGGAAGCCCATATGCGTTCTCATACTGGAGAAAAACCATACAAATGTGAATTATGTTCCTTCCGCT
GCAGTGATCGAAGTAACTTGTCCCATCATCGAAGGCGCAAGCATAAAATGGTACCAATTAAAGGTACTAG
GTCTTCCTTAAGCAGCAAGAAAATGTGGGGGGTTTTACAGAAGAAAACAAGCAATCTGGGCTATAGCAGA
AGAGCACTAATCAACTTAAGTCCACCTTCCGTGGTGGTTCAGAAACCAGACTACCTTAACGATTTTACCC
ACGAAATCCCAAATATCCAGACTGACTCCTATGAAAGTATGGCAAAAACCACACCAACTGGTGGCCTTCC
AAGGGACCCCCAAGAACTCATGGTTGATAACCCTTTGAATCAGCTCTCGACTCTAGCAGGGCAGTTGTCC
AGTCTGCCACCCGAAAACCAAAACCCTGCATCACCTGATGTAGTTCCCTGCCCTGATGAAAAGCCTTTCA
TGATTCAGCAGCCCTCTACCCAAGCAGTAGTTTCTGCCGTATCAGCAAGTATTCCTCAGAGCTCCTCTCC
CACAAGCCCAGAACCTCGGCCATCCCATAGTCAAAGGAACTATAGTCCAGTGGCAGGTCCAAGCAGTGAG
CCAAGTGCCCACACGAGCACTCCCAGCATAGGAAACAGCCAGCCAAGCACCCCAGCCCCAGCCCTGCCGG
TCCAGGACCCTCAGCTTCTGCACCACTGCCAGCACTGTGATATGTACTTTGCAGACAACATCCTTTACAC
TATTCATATGGGATGTCATGGGTATGAAAATCCTTTTCAGTGTAATATATGTGGATGCAAATGTAAAAAC
AAGTATGATTTTGCCTGTCATTTTGCAAGAGGGCACATAACCAACATTGATTGATTGCCAACTTTCTTGT
ACAAAGTTGGCATTATAAGAAAGCATTGCTTATCAATTTGTTGCAACGAACAGGTCACTATCAGTCAAAA
TAAAATCATTATTTGCCATCCAGCTGATATCCCCTATAGTGAGTCGTATTACATGGTCATAGCTGTTTCC
TGGCAGCTCTGGCCCGTGTCTCAAAATCTCTGATGTTACATTGCACAAGATAAAAATATATCATCATGCC
TCCTCTAGACCAGCCAGGACAGAAATGCCTCGACTTCGCTGCTACCCAAGGTTGCCGGGTGACGCACACC
GTGGAAACGGATGAAGGCACGAACCCAGTGGACATAAGCCTGTTCGGTTCGTAAGCTGTAATGCAAGTAG
CGTATGCGCTCACGCAACTGGTCCAGAACCTTGACCGAACGCAGCGGTGGTAACGGCGCAGTGGCGGTTT
TCATGGCTTGTTATGACTGTTTTTTTGGGGTACAGTCTATGCCTCGGGCATCCAAGCAGCAAGCGCGTTA
CGCCGTGGGTCGATGTTTGATGTTATGGAGCAGCAACGATGTTACGCAGCAGGGCAGTCGCCCTAAAACA
AAGTTAAACATTATGAGGGAAGCGGTGATCGCCGAAGTATCGACTCAACTATCAGAGGTAGTTGGCGTCA
TCGAGCGCCATCTCGAACCGACGTTGCTGGCCGTACATTTGTACGGCTCCGCAGTGGATGGCGGCCTGAA
GCCACACAGTGATATTGATTTGCTGGTTACGGTGACCGTAAGGCTTGATGAAACAACGCGGCGAGCTTTG
ATCAACGACCTTTTGGAAACTTCGGCTTCCCCTGGAGAGAGCGAGATTCTCCGCGCTGTAGAAGTCACCA
TTGTTGTGCACGACGACATCATTCCGTGGCGTTATCCAGCTAAGCGCGAACTGCAATTTGGAGAATGGCA
GCGCAATGACATTCTTGCAGGTATCTTCGAGCCAGCCACGATCGACATTGATCTGGCTATCTTGCTGACA
AAAGCAAGAGAACATAGCGTTGCCTTGGTAGGTCCAGCGGCGGAGGAACTCTTTGATCCGGTTCCTGAAC
AGGATCTATTTGAGGCGCTAAATGAAACCTTAACGCTATGGAACTCGCCGCCCGACTGGGCTGGCGATGA
GCGAAATGTAGTGCTTACGTTGTCCCGCATTTGGTACAGCGCAGTAACCGGCAAAATCGCGCCGAAGGAT
GTCGCTGCCGACTGGGCAATGGAGCGCCTGCCGGCCCAGTATCAGCCCGTCATACTTGAAGCTAGACAGG
CTTATCTTGGACAAGAAGAAGATCGCTTGGCCTCGCGCGCAGATCAGTTGGAAGAATTTGTCCACTACGT
GAAAGGCGAGATCACCAAGGTAGTCGGCAAATAACCCTCGAGCCACCCATGACCAAAATCCCTTAACGTG
AGTTACGCGTCGTTCCACTGAGCGTCAGACCCCGTAGAAAAGATCAAAGGATCTTCTTGAGATCCTTTTT
TTCTGCGCGTAATCTGCTGCTTGCAAACAAAAAAACCACCGCTACCAGCGGTGGTTTGTTTGCCGGATCA
AGAGCTACCAACTCTTTTTCCGAAGGTAACTGGCTTCAGCAGAGCGCAGATACCAAATACTGTTCTTCTA
GTGTAGCCGTAGTTAGGCCACCACTTCAAGAACTCTGTAGCACCGCCTACATACCTCGCTCTGCTAATCC
TGTTACCAGTGGCTGCTGCCAGTGGCGATAAGTCGTGTCTTACCGGGTTGGACTCAAGACGATAGTTACC
GGATAAGGCGCAGCGGTCGGGCTGAACGGGGGGTTCGTGCACACAGCCCAGCTTGGAGCGAACGACCTAC
ACCGAACTGAGATACCTACAGCGTGAGCTATGAGAAAGCGCCACGCTTCCCGAAGGGAGAAAGGCGGACA
GGTATCCGGTAAGCGGCAGGGTCGGAACAGGAGAGCGCACGAGGGAGCTTCCAGGGGGAAACGCCTGGTA
TCTTTATAGTCCTGTCGGGTTTCGCCACCTCTGACTTGAGCGTCGATTTTTGTGATGCTCGTCAGGGGGG
CGGAGCCTATGGAAAAACGCCAGCAACGCGGCCTTTTTACGGTTCCTGGCCTTTTGCTGGCCTTTTGCTC
ACATGTTCTTTCCTGCGTTATCCCCTGATTCTGTGGATAACCGTATTACCGCCTTTGAGTGAGCTGATAC
CGCTCGCCGCAGCCGAACGACCGAGCGCAGCGAGTCAGTGAGCGAGGAAGCGGAAGAGCGCCCAATACGC
AAACCGCCTCTCCCCGCGCGTTGGCCGATTCATTAATGCAGCTGGCACGACAGGTTTCCCGACTGGAAAG
CGGGCAGTGAGCGCAACGCAATTAATACGCGTACCGCTAGCCAGGAAGAGTTTGTAGAAACGCAAAAAGG
CCATCCGTCAGGATGGCCTTCTGCTTAGTTTGATGCCTGGCAGTTTATGGCGGGCGTCCTGCCCGCCACC
CTCCGGGCCGTTGCTTCACAACGTTCAAATCCGCTCCCGGCGGATTTGTCCTACTCAGGAGAGCGTTCAC
CGACAAACAACAGATAAAACGAAAGGCCCAGTCTTCCGACTGAGCCTTTCGTTTTATTTGATGCCT
