>Addgene plasmid #81855 | pDONR223_IKZF5_WT | depositor partial sequence | sequence record 155174 | Insert sequence
ATGGGTGAAAAAAAACCAGAGCCTTTGGACTTCGTGAAAGATTTTCAGGAATACCTGACTCAGCAGACCC
ATCACGTGAACATGATTTCTGGATCAGTTAGTGGGGACAAAGAAGCAGAGGCTCTTCAGGGAGCTGGAAC
AGATGGTGATCAAAATGGACTTGATCACCCATCTGTTGAAGTTTCCTTGGATGAAAACTCAGGAATGTTA
GTAGACGGGTTTGAAAGGACCTTTGATGGGAAGCTTAAGTGTCGGTACTGCAACTATGCCAGCAAAGGAA
CAGCCCGGCTTATTGAACACATCAGAATCCACACAGGTGAAAAACCTCATCGATGTCATCTTTGTCCATT
TGCATCTGCTTATGAGCGTCATCTGGAAGCCCATATGCGTTCTCATACTGGAGAAAAACCATACAAATGT
GAATTATGTTCCTTCCGCTGCAGTGATCGAAGTAACTTGTCCCATCATCGAAGGCGCAAGCATAAAATGG
TACCAATTAAAGGTACTAGGTCTTCCTTAAGCAGCAAGAAAATGTGGGGGGTTTTACAGAAGAAAACAAG
CAATCTGGGCTATAGCAGAAGAGCACTAATCAACTTAAGTCCACCTTCCGTGGTGGTTCAGAAACCAGAC
TACCTTAACGATTTTACCCACGAAATCCCAAATATCCAGACTGACTCCTATGAAAGTATGGCAAAAACCA
CACCAACTGGTGGCCTTCCAAGGGACCCCCAAGAACTCATGGTTGATAACCCTTTGAATCAGCTCTCGAC
TCTAGCAGGGCAGTTGTCCAGTCTGCCACCCGAAAACCAAAACCCTGCATCACCTGATGTAGTTCCCTGC
CCTGATGAAAAGCCTTTCATGATTCAGCAGCCCTCTACCCAAGCAGTAGTTTCTGCCGTATCAGCAAGTA
TTCCTCAGAGCTCCTCTCCCACAAGCCCAGAACCTCGGCCATCCCATAGTCAAAGGAACTATAGTCCAGT
GGCAGGTCCAAGCAGTGAGCCAAGTGCCCACACGAGCACTCCCAGCATAGGAAACAGCCAGCCAAGCACC
CCAGCCCCAGCCCTGCCGGTCCAGGACCCTCAGCTTCTGCACCACTGCCAGCACTGTGATATGTACTTTG
CAGACAACATCCTTTACACTATTCATATGGGATGTCATGGGTATGAAAATCCTTTTCAGTGTAATATATG
TGGATGCAAATGTAAAAACAAGTATGATTTTGCCTGTCATTTTGCAAGAGGGCACATAACCAACATTGAT
